>Addgene plasmid #81920 | pDONR223_MAP2K1_WT | addgene full sequence | sequence record 169335 | Addgene NGS Result
CTTTCCTGCGTTATCCCCTGATTCTGTGGATAACCGTATTACCGCCTTTGAGTGAGCTGATACCGCTCGC
CGCAGCCGAACGACCGAGCGCAGCGAGTCAGTGAGCGAGGAAGCGGAAGAGCGCCCAATACGCAAACCGC
CTCTCCCCGCGCGTTGGCCGATTCATTAATGCAGCTGGCACGACAGGTTTCCCGACTGGAAAGCGGGCAG
TGAGCGCAACGCAATTAATACGCGTACCGCTAGCCAGGAAGAGTTTGTAGAAACGCAAAAAGGCCATCCG
TCAGGATGGCCTTCTGCTTAGTTTGATGCCTGGCAGTTTATGGCGGGCGTCCTGCCCGCCACCCTCCGGG
CCGTTGCTTCACAACGTTCAAATCCGCTCCCGGCGGATTTGTCCTACTCAGGAGAGCGTTCACCGACAAA
CAACAGATAAAACGAAAGGCCCAGTCTTCCGACTGAGCCTTTCGTTTTATTTGATGCCTGGCAGTTCCCT
ACTCTCGCGTTAACGCTAGCATGGATGTTTTCCCAGTCACGACGTTGTAAAACGACGGCCAGTCTTAAGC
TCGGGCCCCAAATAATGATTTTATTTTGACTGATAGTGACCTGTTCGTTGCAACAAATTGATGAGCAATG
CTTTTTTATAATGCCAACTTTGTACAAAAAAGTTGGCACCATGCCCAAGAAGAAGCCGACGCCCATCCAG
CTGAACCCGGCCCCCGACGGCTCTGCAGTTAACGGGACCAGCTCTGCGGAGACCAACTTGGAGGCCTTGC
AGAAGAAGCTGGAGGAGCTAGAGCTTGATGAGCAGCAGCGAAAGCGCCTTGAGGCCTTTCTTACCCAGAA
GCAGAAGGTGGGAGAACTGAAGGATGACGACTTTGAGAAGATCAGTGAGCTGGGGGCTGGCAATGGCGGT
GTGGTGTTCAAGGTCTCCCACAAGCCTTCTGGCCTGGTCATGGCCAGAAAGCTAATTCATCTGGAGATCA
AACCCGCAATCCGGAACCAGATCATAAGGGAGCTGCAGGTTCTGCATGAGTGCAACTCTCCGTACATCGT
GGGCTTCTATGGTGCGTTCTACAGCGATGGCGAGATCAGTATCTGCATGGAGCACATGGATGGAGGTTCT
CTGGATCAAGTCCTGAAGAAAGCTGGAAGAATTCCTGAACAAATTTTAGGAAAAGTTAGCATTGCTGTAA
TAAAAGGCCTGACATATCTGAGGGAGAAGCACAAGATCATGCACAGAGATGTCAAGCCCTCCAACATCCT
AGTCAACTCCCGTGGGGAGATCAAGCTCTGTGACTTTGGGGTCAGCGGGCAGCTCATCGACTCCATGGCC
AACTCCTTCGTGGGCACAAGGTCCTACATGTCGCCAGAAAGACTCCAGGGGACTCATTACTCTGTGCAGT
CAGACATCTGGAGCATGGGACTGTCTCTGGTAGAGATGGCGGTTGGGAGGTATCCCATCCCTCCTCCAGA
TGCCAAGGAGCTGGAGCTGATGTTTGGGTGCCAGGTGGAAGGAGATGCGGCTGAGACCCCACCCAGGCCA
AGGACCCCCGGGAGGCCCCTTAGCTCATACGGAATGGACAGCCGACCTCCCATGGCAAATTTTGAGTTGT
TGGATTACATAGTCAACGAGCCTCCTCCAAAACTGCCCAGTGGAGTGTTCAGTCTGGAATTTCAAGATTT
TGTGAATAAATGCTTAATAAAAAACCCCGCAGAGAGAGCAGATTTGAAGCAACTCATGGTTCATGCTTTT
ATCAAGAGATCTGATGCTGAGGAAGTGGATTTTGCAGGTTGGCTCTGCTCCACCATCGGCCTTAACCAGC
CCAGCACACCAACCCATGCTGCTGGCGTCTGATTGCCAACTTTCTTGTACAAAGTTGGCATTATAAGAAA
GCATTGCTTATCAATTTGTTGCAACGAACAGGTCACTATCAGTCAAAATAAAATCATTATTTGCCATCCA
GCTGATATCCCCTATAGTGAGTCGTATTACATGGTCATAGCTGTTTCCTGGCAGCTCTGGCCCGTGTCTC
AAAATCTCTGATGTTACATTGCACAAGATAAAAATATATCATCATGCCTCCTCTAGACCAGCCAGGACAG
AAATGCCTCGACTTCGCTGCTACCCAAGGTTGCCGGGTGACGCACACCGTGGAAACGGATGAAGGCACGA
ACCCAGTGGACATAAGCCTGTTCGGTTCGTAAGCTGTAATGCAAGTAGCGTATGCGCTCACGCAACTGGT
CCAGAACCTTGACCGAACGCAGCGGTGGTAACGGCGCAGTGGCGGTTTTCATGGCTTGTTATGACTGTTT
TTTTGGGGTACAGTCTATGCCTCGGGCATCCAAGCAGCAAGCGCGTTACGCCGTGGGTCGATGTTTGATG
TTATGGAGCAGCAACGATGTTACGCAGCAGGGCAGTCGCCCTAAAACAAAGTTAAACATTATGAGGGAAG
CGGTGATCGCCGAAGTATCGACTCAACTATCAGAGGTAGTTGGCGTCATCGAGCGCCATCTCGAACCGAC
GTTGCTGGCCGTACATTTGTACGGCTCCGCAGTGGATGGCGGCCTGAAGCCACACAGTGATATTGATTTG
CTGGTTACGGTGACCGTAAGGCTTGATGAAACAACGCGGCGAGCTTTGATCAACGACCTTTTGGAAACTT
CGGCTTCCCCTGGAGAGAGCGAGATTCTCCGCGCTGTAGAAGTCACCATTGTTGTGCACGACGACATCAT
TCCGTGGCGTTATCCAGCTAAGCGCGAACTGCAATTTGGAGAATGGCAGCGCAATGACATTCTTGCAGGT
ATCTTCGAGCCAGCCACGATCGACATTGATCTGGCTATCTTGCTGACAAAAGCAAGAGAACATAGCGTTG
CCTTGGTAGGTCCAGCGGCGGAGGAACTCTTTGATCCGGTTCCTGAACAGGATCTATTTGAGGCGCTAAA
TGAAACCTTAACGCTATGGAACTCGCCGCCCGACTGGGCTGGCGATGAGCGAAATGTAGTGCTTACGTTG
TCCCGCATTTGGTACAGCGCAGTAACCGGCAAAATCGCGCCGAAGGATGTCGCTGCCGACTGGGCAATGG
AGCGCCTGCCGGCCCAGTATCAGCCCGTCATACTTGAAGCTAGACAGGCTTATCTTGGACAAGAAGAAGA
TCGCTTGGCCTCGCGCGCAGATCAGTTGGAAGAATTTGTCCACTACGTGAAAGGCGAGATCACCAAGGTA
GTCGGCAAATAACCCTCGAGCCACCCATGACCAAAATCCCTTAACGTGAGTTACGCGTCGTTCCACTGAG
CGTCAGACCCCGTAGAAAAGATCAAAGGATCTTCTTGAGATCCTTTTTTTCTGCGCGTAATCTGCTGCTT
GCAAACAAAAAAACCACCGCTACCAGCGGTGGTTTGTTTGCCGGATCAAGAGCTACCAACTCTTTTTCCG
AAGGTAACTGGCTTCAGCAGAGCGCAGATACCAAATACTGTTCTTCTAGTGTAGCCGTAGTTAGGCCACC
ACTTCAAGAACTCTGTAGCACCGCCTACATACCTCGCTCTGCTAATCCTGTTACCAGTGGCTGCTGCCAG
TGGCGATAAGTCGTGTCTTACCGGGTTGGACTCAAGACGATAGTTACCGGATAAGGCGCAGCGGTCGGGC
TGAACGGGGGGTTCGTGCACACAGCCCAGCTTGGAGCGAACGACCTACACCGAACTGAGATACCTACAGC
GTGAGCTATGAGAAAGCGCCACGCTTCCCGAAGGGAGAAAGGCGGACAGGTATCCGGTAAGCGGCAGGGT
CGGAACAGGAGAGCGCACGAGGGAGCTTCCAGGGGGAAACGCCTGGTATCTTTATAGTCCTGTCGGGTTT
CGCCACCTCTGACTTGAGCGTCGATTTTTGTGATGCTCGTCAGGGGGGCGGAGCCTATGGAAAAACGCCA
GCAACGCGGCCTTTTTACGGTTCCTGGCCTTTTGCTGGCCTTTTGCTCACATGTT
Features (pLannotate 1.2.2; 12 found; start..end, strand, type, name):
    121..213     +  CDS            lacI (fragment): lac repressor; lacI; The lac repressor binds to the lac operator to inhibit transcription in E. coli. This inhibition can be relieved by adding lactose or isopropyl-β-D-thiogalactopyranoside (IPTG).
    268..295     -  terminator     rrnB T2 terminator: transcription terminator T2 from the E. coli rrnB gene
    427..470     +  terminator     rrnB T1 terminator: Escherichia coli rrnB; transcription terminator T1 from the E. coli rrnB gene
    517..553     -  CDS            lacZα (fragment): LacZα fragment of β-galactosidase; lacZ fragment
    570..665     +  protein_bind   attL3: mutant version of attL; recombination site for the Gateway® LR reaction LR Clonase™
    671..1849    +  CDS            MAP2K1: MP2K1_HUMAN - Also known as MEK1, PRKMK1. Experimental evidence at protein level: Swiss-Prot protein existence level 1. Dual specificity protein kinase which acts as an essential component of the MAP kinase signal transduction pathway. Binding of extracellular ligands such as growth factors, cytokines and hormones to their cell-surface receptors activates RAS and this initiates RAF1 activation. RAF1 then further activates the dual-specificity protein kinases MAP2K1/MEK1 and MAP2K2/MEK2. Both MAP2K1/MEK1 and MAP2K2/MEK2 function specifically in the MAPK/ERK cascade, and catalyze the concomitant
   1857..1952    -  protein_bind   attL3: mutant version of attL; recombination site for the Gateway® LR reaction LR Clonase™
   1971..1989    -  promoter       T7 promoter: promoter for bacteriophage T7 RNA polymerase
   2179..2202    +  promoter       Pc promoter (fragment): intI1 (promoter lies within the coding sequence); class 1 integron promoter
   2378..2434    +  CDS            GmR (fragment): gentamycin acetyltransferase; aacC1; confers resistance to gentamycin
   2441..3232    +  CDS            SmR: aminoglycoside adenylyltransferase (Murphy, 1985); aadA; confers resistance to spectinomycin and streptomycin
   3325..3913    +  rep_origin     ori: high-copy-number ColE1/pMB1/pBR322/pUC origin of replication
