[The description below was written by a language model from this plasmid's Addgene catalogue record and pLannotate feature annotations shown in this document.]
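Description:
pDONR223_MAP2K1_WT is a Gateway entry clone built on the Invitrogen pDONR223 backbone, carrying the open reading frame of human MAP2K1 (MEK1), the dual-specificity kinase that sits between RAF and ERK in the MAPK signalling cascade. The sequenced plasmid is about 4 kb and is maintained in E. coli at high copy through a ColE1/pUC-type origin. Selection is with spectinomycin, conferred by the aadA (SmR) aminoglycoside adenylyltransferase gene. That gene lies downstream of a class 1 integron Pc promoter fragment and a remnant of a gentamicin resistance gene. Short lacI and lacZα fragments are backbone remnants, and the rrnB T1 and T2 terminators upstream of the cloning site insulate the insert from read-through transcription.

The MAP2K1 coding sequence is flanked on both sides by attL recombination sites. The annotation software labels both as attL3-type, one on each strand. These sites allow the ORF to be moved by an LR Clonase reaction into any compatible Gateway destination vector. The entry clone itself has no promoter driving the insert, so expression depends entirely on the destination vector. A T7 promoter lies just outside the downstream attL site and points back toward the insert on the opposite strand. The ORF is in the "closed" configuration, with a stop codon immediately after the insert, so it suits native or N-terminally tagged expression but not C-terminal fusions.

The plasmid name designates a wild-type allele, yet the catalogue mutation field lists I310N, and the record does not resolve this discrepancy. The clone belongs to the Target Accelerator Plasmid Collection, assembled for systematic functional testing of cancer-associated gene variants. In that setting it serves as a source clone for generating expression constructs.
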