Addgene plasmid #81920: pDONR223_MAP2K1_WT
Purpose: Gateway Donor vector containing MAP2K1 , part of the Target Accelerator Plasmid Collection.
Depositing lab: Jesse Boehm & William Hahn & David Root. Depositing organization: Broad Institute. Publication: Systematic Functional Interrogation of Rare Cancer Variants Identifies Oncogenic Alleles. Kim E, Ilic N, Shrestha Y, Zou L, Kamburov A, Zhu C, Yang X, Lubonja R, Tran N, Nguyen C, Lawrence MS, Piccioni F, Bagul M, Doench JG, Chouinard CR, Wu X, Hogstrom L, Natoli T, Tamayo P, Horn H, Corsello SM, Lage K, Root DE, Subramanian A, Golub TR, Getz G, Boehm JS, Hahn WC. Cancer Discov. 2016 Jul;6(7):714-26. doi: 10.1158/2159-8290.CD-16-0160. Epub 2016 May 4. PubMed 27147599.
Backbone
  Vector backbone: pDONR223
  Backbone manufacturer: Invitrogen
  Backbone size w/o insert (bp): 2790
  Vector type: Gateway Entry vector
Growth in bacteria
  Bacterial resistance: Spectinomycin, 50 μg/mL
  Growth temperature: 37°C
  Growth strain: DH5alpha
  Copy number: High Copy
Gene/Insert
  Gene/Insert name: MAP2K1 (alt name: NM_002755.3)
  Species: H. sapiens (human)
  Mutation: I310N
  Entrez Gene: MAP2K1 (a.k.a. CFC3, MAPKK1, MEK1, MEL, MKK1, PRKMK1)
  Promoter: None
  Cloning method: Gateway Cloning
  Sequencing primers: 5′ M13pUC-fwd; 3′ M13-Rev
Terms and licenses: Academic/Nonprofit Terms; Industry Terms: Not Available to Industry
Depositor comments: Closed state: stop codon immediately follows insert
How to cite: pDONR223_MAP2K1_WT was a gift from Jesse Boehm & William Hahn & David Root (Addgene plasmid # 81920 ; http://n2t.net/addgene:81920 ; RRID:Addgene_81920)
