>Addgene plasmid #81920 | pDONR223_MAP2K1_WT | depositor partial sequence | sequence record 155239 | Insert sequence
ATGCCCAAGAAGAAGCCGACGCCCATCCAGCTGAACCCGGCCCCCGACGGCTCTGCAGTTAACGGGACCA
GCTCTGCGGAGACCAACTTGGAGGCCTTGCAGAAGAAGCTGGAGGAGCTAGAGCTTGATGAGCAGCAGCG
AAAGCGCCTTGAGGCCTTTCTTACCCAGAAGCAGAAGGTGGGAGAACTGAAGGATGACGACTTTGAGAAG
ATCAGTGAGCTGGGGGCTGGCAATGGCGGTGTGGTGTTCAAGGTCTCCCACAAGCCTTCTGGCCTGGTCA
TGGCCAGAAAGCTAATTCATCTGGAGATCAAACCCGCAATCCGGAACCAGATCATAAGGGAGCTGCAGGT
TCTGCATGAGTGCAACTCTCCGTACATCGTGGGCTTCTATGGTGCGTTCTACAGCGATGGCGAGATCAGT
ATCTGCATGGAGCACATGGATGGAGGTTCTCTGGATCAAGTCCTGAAGAAAGCTGGAAGAATTCCTGAAC
AAATTTTAGGAAAAGTTAGCATTGCTGTAATAAAAGGCCTGACATATCTGAGGGAGAAGCACAAGATCAT
GCACAGAGATGTCAAGCCCTCCAACATCCTAGTCAACTCCCGTGGGGAGATCAAGCTCTGTGACTTTGGG
GTCAGCGGGCAGCTCATCGACTCCATGGCCAACTCCTTCGTGGGCACAAGGTCCTACATGTCGCCAGAAA
GACTCCAGGGGACTCATTACTCTGTGCAGTCAGACATCTGGAGCATGGGACTGTCTCTGGTAGAGATGGC
GGTTGGGAGGTATCCCATCCCTCCTCCAGATGCCAAGGAGCTGGAGCTGATGTTTGGGTGCCAGGTGGAA
GGAGATGCGGCTGAGACCCCACCCAGGCCAAGGACCCCCGGGAGGCCCCTTAGCTCATACGGAATGGACA
GCCGACCTCCCATGGCAAATTTTGAGTTGTTGGATTACATAGTCAACGAGCCTCCTCCAAAACTGCCCAG
TGGAGTGTTCAGTCTGGAATTTCAAGATTTTGTGAATAAATGCTTAATAAAAAACCCCGCAGAGAGAGCA
GATTTGAAGCAACTCATGGTTCATGCTTTTATCAAGAGATCTGATGCTGAGGAAGTGGATTTTGCAGGTT
GGCTCTGCTCCACCATCGGCCTTAACCAGCCCAGCACACCAACCCATGCTGCTGGCGTC
